>Addgene plasmid #186396 | pDEST-pSP172BSSPE-Swa1::RfA | addgene full sequence | sequence record 373596 | Addgene NGS Result
GTCGGGGCTGGCTTAACTATGCGGCATCAGAGCAGATTGTACTGAGAGTGCACCATATGGACATATTGTC
GTTAGAACGCGGCTACAATTAATACATAACCTTATGTATCATACACATACGATTTAGGTGACACTATAGA
ACTCGAGCAGCTGAAGCTTGCATGCCTGCAGGTCGACTCTAGAGGATCCATTTAAATAGGCCTTTGTTTA
TCACAAGTTTGTACAAAAAAGCTGAACGAGAAACGTAAAATGATATAAATATCAATATATTAAATTAGAT
TTTGCATAAAAAACAGACTACATAATACTGTAAAACACAACATATCCAGTCACTATGGCGGCCGCATTAG
GCACCCCAGGCTTTACACTTTATGCTTCCGGCTCGTATAATGTGTGGATTTTGAGTTAGGATCCGTCGAG
ATTTTCAGGAGCTAAGGAAGCTAAAATGGAGAAAAAAATCACTGGATATACCACCGTTGATATATCCCAA
TGGCATCGTAAAGAACATTTTGAGGCATTTCAGTCAGTTGCTCAATGTACCTATAACCAGACCGTTCAGC
TGGATATTACGGCCTTTTTAAAGACCGTAAAGAAAAATAAGCACAAGTTTTATCCGGCCTTTATTCACAT
TCTTGCCCGCCTGATGAATGCTCATCCGGAATTCCGTATGGCAATGAAAGACGGTGAGCTGGTGATATGG
GATAGTGTTCACCCTTGTTACACCGTTTTCCATGAGCAAACTGAAACGTTTTCATCGCTCTGGAGTGAAT
ACCACGACGATTTCCGGCAGTTTCTACACATATATTCGCAAGATGTGGCGTGTTACGGTGAAAACCTGGC
CTATTTCCCTAAAGGGTTTATTGAGAATATGTTTTTCGTCTCAGCCAATCCCTGGGTGAGTTTCACCAGT
TTTGATTTAAACGTGGCCAATATGGACAACTTCTTCGCCCCCGTTTTCACCATGGGCAAATATTATACGC
AAGGCGACAAGGTGCTGATGCCGCTGGCGATTCAGGTTCATCATGCCGTTTGTGATGGCTTCCATGTCGG
CAGAATGCTTAATGAATTACAACAGTACTGCGATGAGTGGCAGGGCGGGGCGTAAACGCGTGGATCCGGC
TTACTAAAAGCCAGATAACAGTATGCGTATTTGCGCGCTGATTTTTGCGGTATAAGAATATATACTGATA
TGTATACCCGAAGTATGTCAAAAAGAGGTATGCTATGAAGCAGCGTATTACAGTGACAGTTGACAGCGAC
AGCTATCAGTTGCTCAAGGCATATATGATGTCAATATCTCCGGTCTGGTAAGCACAACCATGCAGAATGA
AGCCCGTCGTCTGCGTGCCGAACGCTGGAAAGCGGAAAATCAGGAAGGGATGGCTGAGGTCGCCCGGTTT
ATTGAAATGAACGGCTCTTTTGCTGACGAGAACAGGGGCTGGTGAAATGCAGTTTAAGGTTTACACCTAT
AAAAGAGAGAGCCGTTATCGTCTGTTTGTGGATGTACAGAGTGATATTATTGACACGCCCGGGCGACGGA
TGGTGATCCCCCTGGCCAGTGCACGTCTGCTGTCAGATAAAGTCTCCCGTGAACTTTACCCGGTGGTGCA
TATCGGGGATGAAAGCTGGCGCATGATGACCACCGATATGGCCAGTGTGCCGGTCTCCGTTATCGGGGAA
GAAGTGGCTGATCTCAGCCACCGCGAAAATGACATCAAAAACGCCATTAACCTGATGTTCTGGGGAATAT
AAATGTCAGGCTCCCTTATACACAGCCAGTCTGCAGGTCGACCATAGTGACTGGATATGTTGTGTTTTAC
AGTATTATGTAGTCTGTTTTTTATGCAAAATCTAATTTAATATATTGATATTTATATCATTTTACGTTTC
TCGTTCAGCTTTCTTGTACAAAGTGGTGATAAACTTAGATATCGGAATTCCAGCTGAGCGCCGGTCGCTA
CCATTACCAGTTGGTCTGGTGTCAAAAATAATAATAACCGGGCAGGCCATGTCTGCCCGTATTTCGCGTA
AGGAAATCCATTATGTACTATTTAAAAAACACAAACTTTTGGATGTTCGGTTTATTCTTTTTCTTTTACT
TTTTTATCATGGGAGCCTACTTCCCGTTTTTCCCGATTTGGCTACATGACATCAACCATATCAGCAAAAG
TGATACGGGTATTATTTTTGCCGCTATTTCTCTGTTCTCGCTATTATTCCAACCGCTGTTTGGTCTGCTT
TCTGACAAACTCGGAACTTGTTTATTGCAGCTTATAATGGTTACAAATAAAGCAATAGCATCACAAATTT
CACAAATAAAGCATTTTTTTCACTGCATTCTAGTTGTGGTTTGTCCAAACTCATCAATGTATCTTATCAT
GTCTGGATCGACAAAGTCAAAGCGGCCATCAGATCTGCCGGTCTCCCTATAGTGAGTCGTATTAATTTCG
ATAAGCCAGGTTAACCTGCATTAATGAATCGGCCAACGCGCGGGGAGAGGCGGTTTGCGTATTGGGCGCT
CTTCCGCTTCCTCGCTCACTGACTCGCTGCGCTCGGTCGTTCGGCTGCGGCGAGCGGTATCAGCTCACTC
AAAGGCGGTAATACGGTTATCCACAGAATCAGGGGATAACGCAGGAAAGAACATGTGAGCAAAAGGCCAG
CAAAAGGCCAGGAACCGTAAAAAGGCCGCGTTGCTGGCGTTTTTCCATAGGCTCCGCCCCCCTGACGAGC
ATCACAAAAATCGACGCTCAAGTCAGAGGTGGCGAAACCCGACAGGACTATAAAGATACCAGGCGTTTCC
CCCTGGAAGCTCCCTCGTGCGCTCTCCTGTTCCGACCCTGCCGCTTACCGGATACCTGTCCGCCTTTCTC
CCTTCGGGAAGCGTGGCGCTTTCTCATAGCTCACGCTGTAGGTATCTCAGTTCGGTGTAGGTCGTTCGCT
CCAAGCTGGGCTGTGTGCACGAACCCCCCGTTCAGCCCGACCGCTGCGCCTTATCCGGTAACTATCGTCT
TGAGTCCAACCCGGTAAGACACGACTTATCGCCACTGGCAGCAGCCACTGGTAACAGGATTAGCAGAGCG
AGGTATGTAGGCGGTGCTACAGAGTTCTTGAAGTGGTGGCCTAACTACGGCTACACTAGAAGAACAGTAT
TTGGTATCTGCGCTCTGCTGAAGCCAGTTACCTTCGGAAAAAGAGTTGGTAGCTCTTGATCCGGCAAACA
AACCACCGCTGGTAGCGGTGGTTTTTTTGTTTGCAAGCAGCAGATTACGCGCAGAAAAAAAGGATCTCAA
GAAGATCCTTTGATCTTTTCTACGGGGTCTGACGCTCAGTGGAACGAAAACTCACGTTAAGGGATTTTGG
TCATGAGATTATCAAAAAGGATCTTCACCTAGATCCTTTTAAATTAAAAATGAAGTTTTAAATCAATCTA
AAGTATATATGAGTAAACTTGGTCTGACAGTTACCAATGCTTAATCAGTGAGGCACCTATCTCAGCGATC
TGTCTATTTCGTTCATCCATAGTTGCCTGACTCCCCGTCGTGTAGATAACTACGATACGGGAGGGCTTAC
CATCTGGCCCCAGTGCTGCAATGATACCGCGAGACCCACGCTCACCGGCTCCAGATTTATCAGCAATAAA
CCAGCCAGCCGGAAGGGCCGAGCGCAGAAGTGGTCCTGCAACTTTATCCGCCTCCATCCAGTCTATTAAT
TGTTGCCGGGAAGCTAGAGTAAGTAGTTCGCCAGTTAATAGTTTGCGCAACGTTGTTGCCATTGCTACAG
GCATCGTGGTGTCACGCTCGTCGTTTGGTATGGCTTCATTCAGCTCCGGTTCCCAACGATCAAGGCGAGT
TACATGATCCCCCATGTTGTGCAAAAAAGCGGTTAGCTCCTTCGGTCCTCCGATCGTTGTCAGAAGTAAG
TTGGCCGCAGTGTTATCACTCATGGTTATGGCAGCACTGCATAATTCTCTTACTGTCATGCCATCCGTAA
GATGCTTTTCTGTGACTGGTGAGTACTCAACCAAGTCATTCTGAGAATAGTGTATGCGGCGACCGAGTTG
CTCTTGCCCGGCGTCAATACGGGATAATACCGCGCCACATAGCAGAACTTTAAAAGTGCTCATCATTGGA
AAACGTTCTTCGGGGCGAAAACTCTCAAGGATCTTACCGCTGTTGAGATCCAGTTCGATGTAACCCACTC
GTGCACCCAACTGATCTTCAGCATCTTTTACTTTCACCAGCGTTTCTGGGTGAGCAAAAACAGGAAGGCA
AAATGCCGCAAAAAAGGGAATAAGGGCGACACGGAAATGTTGAATACTCATACTCTTCCTTTTTCAATAT
TATTGAAGCATTTATCAGGGTTATTGTCTCATGAGCGGATACATATTTGAATGTATTTAGAAAAATAAAC
AAATAGGGGTTCCGCGCACATTTCCCCGAAAAGTGCCACCTGACGTCTAAGAAACCATTATTATCATGAC
ATTAACCTATAAAAATAGGCGTATCACGAGGCCCTTTCGTCTCGCGCGTTTCGGTGATGACGGTGAAAAC
CTCTGACACATGCAGCTCCCGGAGACGGTCACAGCTTGTCTGTAAGCGGATGCCGGGAGCAGACAAGCCC
GTCAGGGCGCGTCAGCGGGTGTTGGCGGGT
Features (pLannotate 1.2.2; 18 found; start..end, strand, type, name):
      8..59      +  misc_feature   bom (fragment): basis of mobility region from pBR322
    122..140     +  promoter       SP6 promoter: promoter for bacteriophage SP6 RNA polymerase
    154..189     -  misc_feature   MCS (fragment): pUC18/19 multiple cloning site
    213..337     +  protein_bind   attR1: mutant version of attR; recombination site for the Gateway® LR reaction LR Clonase™
    362..392     +  promoter       lac UV5 promoter: E. coli lac promoter with an "up" mutation
    416..445     +  promoter       cat promoter (fragment): promoter of the E. coli cat gene encoding chloramphenicol acetyltransferase
    446..1105    +  CDS            CmR: chloramphenicol acetyltransferase; cat; confers resistance to chloramphenicol
   1284..1442    +  CDS            ccdA (fragment): CCDA_ECO57 - Also known as H, letA. Experimental evidence at protein level: Swiss-Prot protein existence level 1. Antitoxin component of a type II toxin-antitoxin (TA) system which inhibits the post-segregational killing (PSK) of plasmid-free cells, also referred to as a plasmid addiction system. Binds to and blocks the activity of CcdB; will also remove bound CcdB protein from the CcdB-GyrA complex by forming a CcdA-CcdB complex, a process termed rejuvenation. Functions as a transcriptional corepressor for the ccdAB operon, repression also requires CcdB (By similarity). From Escherichia coli
   1447..1749    +  CDS            ccdB: CCDB_ECOLI - Also known as G, letB, letD. Experimental evidence at protein level: Swiss-Prot protein existence level 1. Toxic component of a type II toxin-antitoxin (TA) system, functioning in plasmid maintainence. Responsible for the post- segregational killing (PSK) of plasmid-free cells, also referred to as a plasmid addiction system. Half-life of over 2 hours. Cell killing by CcdB is accompanied by filamentation, defects in chromosome and plasmid segregation, defects in cell division, formation of anucleate cells, decreased DNA synthesis and plasmid loss. Interferes with the activity of DN
   1793..1917    -  protein_bind   attR2: mutant version of attR; recombination site for the Gateway® LR reaction LR Clonase™
   2043..2255    +  CDS            lacY (fragment): LACY_ECOLI - Experimental evidence at protein level: Swiss-Prot protein existence level 1. Responsible for transport of beta-galactosides into the cell, with the concomitant import of a proton (symport system). Can transport lactose, melibiose, lactulose or the analog methyl-1-thio-beta,D- galactopyranoside (TMG), but not sucrose or fructose (PubMed:1848449, PubMed:18177889, PubMed:22106930). The substrate specificity is directed toward the galactopyranosyl moiety of the substrate (PubMed:22106930). From Escherichia coli (strain K12).
   2255..2389    +  polyA_signal   SV40 poly(A) signal: SV40 polyadenylation signal
   2426..2444    -  promoter       T7 promoter: promoter for bacteriophage T7 RNA polymerase
   2466..2519    -  CDS            lacI (fragment): lac repressor; lacI; The lac repressor binds to the lac operator to inhibit transcription in E. coli. This inhibition can be relieved by adding lactose or isopropyl-β-D-thiogalactopyranoside (IPTG).
   2702..3290    -  rep_origin     ori: high-copy-number ColE1/pMB1/pBR322/pUC origin of replication
   3461..4321    -  CDS            AmpR: β-lactamase; bla; confers resistance to ampicillin, carbenicillin, and related antibiotics
   4322..4426    -  promoter       AmpR promoter: bla
   4521..4556    +  CDS            rop (fragment): Rop protein, which maintains plasmids at low copy number; rop
