[The description below was written by a language model from this plasmid's Addgene catalogue record and pLannotate feature annotations shown in this document.]
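Description:
pDEST-pSP172BSSPE-Swa1::RfA is an empty Gateway destination vector of 4,650 bp built for transgenesis of ascidian embryos by electroporation. It derives from the ascidian electroporation vector pSP72-1.27, in which the NLS-LacZ reporter between BamHI and EcoRI was replaced by a short polylinker (BamHI, SwaI, StuI, PmeI, EcoRV, EcoRI) to give the intermediate pSP72BSSPE. The plasmid replicates at high copy in E. coli from a ColE1/pUC-type origin and carries an ampicillin resistance gene (bla) on the backbone. Because it contains the toxic ccdB gene, it has to be maintained in a ccdB-tolerant strain, with selection on both ampicillin and chloramphenicol.

The payload is the Gateway reading frame A cassette: attR1 and attR2 sites flanking a chloramphenicol acetyltransferase gene and ccdB, along with a partial ccdA sequence. In an LR recombination with an entry clone, a gene of interest replaces this cassette, and loss of ccdB provides counter-selection against unrecombined vector in ordinary strains. The vector carries no eukaryotic promoter of its own; according to the record, a regulatory sequence chosen by the user is cloned into the SwaI site to drive the Gateway-inserted coding sequence. An SV40 polyadenylation signal downstream of attR2 provides transcript 3' end processing, preceded by a lacY fragment that is presumably left over from the original lacZ reporter region. SP6 and T7 phage promoters from the pSP72 backbone flank the whole region. This modular design lets different cis-regulatory elements and coding sequences be combined for expression studies in ascidian embryos such as Ciona.
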