Addgene plasmid #186396: pDEST-pSP172BSSPE-Swa1::RfA
Purpose: (Empty Backbone) Destination vector for ascidian transgenesis by electroporation of a Gateway-cloned gene of interest under control of a regulatory sequence cloned in the Swa1 restriction site.
Depositing lab: Patrick Lemaire. Depositing organization: CNRS UMR 5237, Centre de Recherche en Biologie cellulaire de Montpellier. Publication: A multicassette Gateway vector set for high throughput and comparative analyses in ciona and vertebrate embryos. Roure A, Rothbacher U, Robin F, Kalmar E, Ferone G, Lamy C, Missero C, Mueller F, Lemaire P. PLoS One. 2007. 2(9):e916. 10.1371/journal.pone.0000916 PubMed 17878951.
Backbone
  Vector backbone: Ascidian electroporation vector pSP72-1.27
  Backbone manufacturer: PMID: 9043074
  Backbone size (bp): 4650
  Vector type: Gateway destination vector
  Selectable markers: ccdB gene
Growth in bacteria
  Bacterial resistance: Chloramphenicol and Ampicillin, 25 & 100 μg/mL
  Growth temperature: 37°C
  Growth strain: ccdB Survival
  Copy number: High Copy
Gene/Insert
  Gene/Insert name: None
Terms and licenses: Academic/Nonprofit Terms; Industry Terms: Not Available to Industry
Depositor comments: Gateway destination vector for electroporation experiments. The electroporation vector pSP72-1.27 was modified to give rise to pSP72BSSPE by replacing the NLS-LacZ reporter gene, cloned between BamH1 and EcoR1 by a BamH1-Swa1-Stu1-Pme1-EcoRV-EcoR1 polylinker (GGATCCATTTAAATAGGCCTTTGTTTAAACTTAGATATCGGAATTC).
How to cite: pDEST-pSP172BSSPE-Swa1::RfA was a gift from Patrick Lemaire (Addgene plasmid # 186396 ; http://n2t.net/addgene:186396 ; RRID:Addgene_186396)
